Addgene plasmid #104106: pBS-TRE-SNAPf-WPRE
Purpose: Expresses SNAPf under the TRE promoter in mammalian cells.
Depositing lab: Takeshi Imai. Depositing organization: Kyushu University. Publication: Bright multicolor labeling of neuronal circuits with fluorescent proteins and chemical tags. Sakaguchi R, Leiwe MN, Imai T. eLife. 2018 Nov 20;7. pii: 40350. doi: 10.7554/eLife.40350. PubMed 30454553.
Backbone
  Vector backbone: pBluescript SK(+)
  Backbone manufacturer: Stratagene
  Modifications to backbone: An Xho-Xho fragment containing TRE-SV40 poly A was transferred from pTRE-Tight (Clontech).
  Vector type: Mammalian Expression
Growth in bacteria
  Bacterial resistance: Ampicillin, 100 μg/mL
  Growth temperature: 37°C
  Growth strain: DH5alpha
  Copy number: High Copy
Gene/Insert
  Gene/Insert name: SNAPf
  Species: H. sapiens (human)
  Insert size (bp): 549
  Promoter: TRE
  Cloning method: Restriction Enzyme; 5′ cloning site EcoRI (not destroyed); 3′ cloning site NotI (not destroyed)
  Sequencing primers: 5′ CMV-F
Resource information
  A portion of this plasmid was derived from a plasmid made by: The SNAPf gene was from New England Biolabs.
Terms and licenses: Academic/Nonprofit Terms; Industry Terms: Not Available to Industry
How to cite: pBS-TRE-SNAPf-WPRE was a gift from Takeshi Imai (Addgene plasmid # 104106 ; http://n2t.net/addgene:104106 ; RRID:Addgene_104106)
