[The description below was written by a language model from this plasmid's Addgene catalogue record and pLannotate feature annotations shown in this document.]
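Description:
pBS-TRE-SNAPf-WPRE is a mammalian expression plasmid of about 4.6 kb built on the pBluescript SK(+) cloning backbone. A fragment carrying the Tet-responsive promoter and SV40 polyadenylation region was transferred into this backbone from pTRE-Tight. It is propagated in E. coli as a high-copy plasmid through its ColE1/pUC-type origin and selected with ampicillin via the β-lactamase gene and its native promoter. Typical pBluescript elements remain around the cassette: an f1 phage origin, flanking T7 and T3 promoters, and remnants of the lacZα, lac promoter/operator and lacI region, which the insertion interrupts. The plasmid carries no mammalian selection marker or viral packaging elements, so it is suited to delivery as plasmid DNA rather than as a viral vector.

The payload is a single transcription unit. The tight TRE promoter consists of seven tet operator repeats upstream of a minimal CMV promoter. It drives SNAPf, a fast-reacting variant of human O6-alkylguanine-DNA alkyltransferase optimised for mammalian expression, which was cloned between EcoRI and NotI sites. SNAPf bonds covalently with benzylguanine-derivatised substrates, so expressing cells can be labelled with synthetic fluorophores or other chemical probes. A WPRE downstream of the coding sequence enhances transcript stability and expression, and the SV40 poly(A) signal terminates the message; the short large T antigen fragment annotated just before it is part of that SV40 region.

Because the TRE promoter is essentially silent on its own, expression requires a tetracycline-controlled transactivator supplied separately, since none is encoded here. The associated publication concerns bright multicolour labelling of neuronal circuits with fluorescent proteins and chemical tags. The depositor and repository sequences give matching annotations and differ by a single nucleotide in length.
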