Features (pLannotate 1.2.2; 16 found; start..end, strand, type, name):
     30..458     -  rep_origin     f1 ori (sequence partly withheld): f1 bacteriophage origin of replication; arrow indicates direction of (+) strand synthesis
    463..618     -  CDS            lacZα (fragment): LacZα fragment of β-galactosidase; lacZ fragment
    626..644     +  promoter       T7 promoter: promoter for bacteriophage T7 RNA polymerase
    669..983     +  promoter       tight TRE promoter: Tet-responsive promoter PTight, consisting of seven tet operator sequences followed by the minimal CMV promoter
   1000..1545    +  CDS            SNAP-tag®: human O6-alkylguanine-DNA-alkyltransferase variant that forms covalent bonds with benzylguanine derivatives fast-reacting variant, optimized for mammalian expression
   1567..2155    +  misc_feature   WPRE: woodchuck hepatitis virus posttranscriptional regulatory element
   2210..2293    +  CDS            large T antigen (fragment): large T antigen from SV40 (simian virus 40)
   2316..2397    +  polyA_signal   SV40 poly(A) signal: SV40 polyadenylation signal
   2410..2428    -  promoter       T3 promoter: promoter for bacteriophage T3 RNA polymerase
   2473..2489    -  protein_bind   lac operator: The lac repressor binds to the lac operator to inhibit transcription in E. coli. This inhibition can be relieved by adding lactose or isopropyl-β-D-thiogalactopyranoside (IPTG). lac repressor encoded by lacI
   2497..2527    -  promoter       lac promoter: promoter for the E. coli lac operon
   2542..2563    -  protein_bind   CAP binding site: CAP binding activates transcription in the presence of cAMP. E. coli catabolite activator protein
   2576..2668    -  CDS            lacI (fragment): lac repressor; lacI; The lac repressor binds to the lac operator to inhibit transcription in E. coli. This inhibition can be relieved by adding lactose or isopropyl-β-D-thiogalactopyranoside (IPTG).
   2851..3439    -  rep_origin     ori: high-copy-number ColE1/pMB1/pBR322/pUC origin of replication
   3610..4470    -  CDS            AmpR: β-lactamase; bla; confers resistance to ampicillin, carbenicillin, and related antibiotics
   4471..4575    -  promoter       AmpR promoter: bla
>Addgene plasmid #104106 | pBS-TRE-SNAPf-WPRE | depositor full sequence | sequence record 197137 | pBS-TRE-SNAPf-WPRE sequence 4598 bps
CTAAATTGTAAGCGTTAATATTTTGTTAAAATTCGCGTTAAATTTTTGTTAAATCAGCTCATTTTTTAAC
CAATAGGCCGAAATCGGCAAAATCCCTTATAAATCAAAAGAATAGACCGAGATAGGGT
[37 nt withheld, positions 129-165]
AAAGAACGTGGACTCCAACGTCAAAGG
[49 nt withheld, positions 193-241]
T
[91 nt withheld, positions 243-333]
G
[124 nt withheld, positions 335-458]
CCCATTCGCCATTCAGGCTGCGCAACTGTTGGGAAGGGCGATCGGTGCGGGCCTCTTCGCTATTACGCCA
GCTGGCGAAAGGGGGATGTGCTGCAAGGCGATTAAGTTGGGTAACGCCAGGGTTTTCCCAGTCACGACGT
TGTAAAACGACGGCCAGTGAGCGCGCGTAATACGACTCACTATAGGGCGAATTGGCTTTCGTCTTCACTC
GAGTTTACTCCCTATCAGTGATAGAGAACGTATGTCGAGTTTACTCCCTATCAGTGATAGAGAACGATGT
CGAGTTTACTCCCTATCAGTGATAGAGAACGTATGTCGAGTTTACTCCCTATCAGTGATAGAGAACGTAT
GTCGAGTTTACTCCCTATCAGTGATAGAGAACGTATGTCGAGTTTATCCCTATCAGTGATAGAGAACGTA
TGTCGAGTTTACTCCCTATCAGTGATAGAGAACGTATGTCGAGGTAGGCGTGTACGGTGGGAGGCCTATA
TAAGCAGAGCTCGTTTAGTGAACCGTCAGATCGCCTGGAGAATTCGCCACCATGGACAAAGACTGCGAAA
TGAAGCGCACCACCCTGGATAGCCCTCTGGGCAAGCTGGAACTGTCTGGGTGCGAACAGGGCCTGCACCG
TATCATCTTCCTGGGCAAAGGAACATCTGCCGCCGACGCCGTGGAAGTGCCTGCCCCAGCCGCCGTGCTG
GGCGGACCAGAGCCACTGATGCAGGCCACCGCCTGGCTCAACGCCTACTTTCACCAGCCTGAGGCCATCG
AGGAGTTCCCTGTGCCAGCCCTGCACCACCCAGTGTTCCAGCAGGAGAGCTTTACCCGCCAGGTGCTGTG
GAAACTGCTGAAAGTGGTGAAGTTCGGAGAGGTCATCAGCTACAGCCACCTGGCCGCCCTGGCCGGCAAT
CCCGCCGCCACCGCCGCCGTGAAAACCGCCCTGAGCGGAAATCCCGTGCCCATTCTGATCCCCTGCCACC
GGGTGGTGCAGGGCGACCTGGACGTGGGGGGCTACGAGGGCGGGCTCGCCGTGAAAGAGTGGCTGCTGGC
CCACGAGGGCCACAGACTGGGCAAGCCTGGGCTGGGTTAGGCGGCCGCGCTTATCGATAATCAACCTCTG
GATTACAAAATTTGTGAAAGATTGACTGGTATTCTTAACTATGTTGCTCCTTTTACGCTATGTGGATACG
CTGCTTTAATGCCTTTGTATCATGCTATTGCTTCCCGTATGGCTTTCATTTTCTCCTCCTTGTATAAATC
CTGGTTGCTGTCTCTTTATGAGGAGTTGTGGCCCGTTGTCAGGCAACGTGGCGTGGTGTGCACTGTGTTT
GCTGACGCAACCCCCACTGGTTGGGGCATTGCCACCACCTGTCAGCTCCTTTCCGGGACTTTCGCTTTCC
CCCTCCCTATTGCCACGGCGGAACTCATCGCCGCCTGCCTTGCCCGCTGCTGGACAGGGGCTCGGCTGTT
GGGCACTGACAATTCCGTGGTGTTGTCGGGGAAATCATCGTCCTTTCCTTGGCTGCTCGCCTGTGTTGCC
ACCTGGATTCTGCGCGGGACGTCCTTCTGCTACGTCCCTTCGGCCCTCAATCCAGCGGACCTTCCTTCCC
GCGGCCTGCTGCCGGCTCTGCGGCCTCTTCCGCGTCTTCGCCTTCGCCCTCAGACGAGTCGGATCTCCCT
TTGGGCCGCCTCCCCGCATCGATACCGTCGACGCGGCCGCATCGATAAGCTTGTCGACGATATCTCTAGA
GGATCATAATCAGCCATACCACATTTGTAGAGGTTTTACTTGCTTTAAAAAACCTCCCACACCTCCCCCT
GAACCTGAAACATAAAATGAATGCAATTGTTGTTGTTAACTTGTTTATTGCAGCTTATAATGGTTACAAA
TAAAGCAATAGCATCACAAATTTCACAAATAAAGCATTTTTTTCACTGCCAGCTTTTGTTCCCTTTAGTG
AGGGTTAATTGCGCGCTTGGCGTAATCATGGTCATAGCTGTTTCCTGTGTGAAATTGTTATCCGCTCACA
ATTCCACACAACATACGAGCCGGAAGCATAAAGTGTAAAGCCTGGGGTGCCTAATGAGTGAGCTAACTCA
CATTAATTGCGTTGCGCTCACTGCCCGCTTTCCAGTCGGGAAACCTGTCGTGCCAGCTGCATTAATGAAT
CGGCCAACGCGCGGGGAGAGGCGGTTTGCGTATTGGGCGCTCTTCCGCTTCCTCGCTCACTGACTCGCTG
CGCTCGGTCGTTCGGCTGCGGCGAGCGGTATCAGCTCACTCAAAGGCGGTAATACGGTTATCCACAGAAT
CAGGGGATAACGCAGGAAAGAACATGTGAGCAAAAGGCCAGCAAAAGGCCAGGAACCGTAAAAAGGCCGC
GTTGCTGGCGTTTTTCCATAGGCTCCGCCCCCCTGACGAGCATCACAAAAATCGACGCTCAAGTCAGAGG
TGGCGAAACCCGACAGGACTATAAAGATACCAGGCGTTTCCCCCTGGAAGCTCCCTCGTGCGCTCTCCTG
TTCCGACCCTGCCGCTTACCGGATACCTGTCCGCCTTTCTCCCTTCGGGAAGCGTGGCGCTTTCTCATAG
CTCACGCTGTAGGTATCTCAGTTCGGTGTAGGTCGTTCGCTCCAAGCTGGGCTGTGTGCACGAACCCCCC
GTTCAGCCCGACCGCTGCGCCTTATCCGGTAACTATCGTCTTGAGTCCAACCCGGTAAGACACGACTTAT
CGCCACTGGCAGCAGCCACTGGTAACAGGATTAGCAGAGCGAGGTATGTAGGCGGTGCTACAGAGTTCTT
GAAGTGGTGGCCTAACTACGGCTACACTAGAAGGACAGTATTTGGTATCTGCGCTCTGCTGAAGCCAGTT
ACCTTCGGAAAAAGAGTTGGTAGCTCTTGATCCGGCAAACAAACCACCGCTGGTAGCGGTGGTTTTTTTG
TTTGCAAGCAGCAGATTACGCGCAGAAAAAAAGGATCTCAAGAAGATCCTTTGATCTTTTCTACGGGGTC
TGACGCTCAGTGGAACGAAAACTCACGTTAAGGGATTTTGGTCATGAGATTATCAAAAAGGATCTTCACC
TAGATCCTTTTAAATTAAAAATGAAGTTTTAAATCAATCTAAAGTATATATGAGTAAACTTGGTCTGACA
GTTACCAATGCTTAATCAGTGAGGCACCTATCTCAGCGATCTGTCTATTTCGTTCATCCATAGTTGCCTG
ACTCCCCGTCGTGTAGATAACTACGATACGGGAGGGCTTACCATCTGGCCCCAGTGCTGCAATGATACCG
CGAGACCCACGCTCACCGGCTCCAGATTTATCAGCAATAAACCAGCCAGCCGGAAGGGCCGAGCGCAGAA
GTGGTCCTGCAACTTTATCCGCCTCCATCCAGTCTATTAATTGTTGCCGGGAAGCTAGAGTAAGTAGTTC
GCCAGTTAATAGTTTGCGCAACGTTGTTGCCATTGCTACAGGCATCGTGGTGTCACGCTCGTCGTTTGGT
ATGGCTTCATTCAGCTCCGGTTCCCAACGATCAAGGCGAGTTACATGATCCCCCATGTTGTGCAAAAAAG
CGGTTAGCTCCTTCGGTCCTCCGATCGTTGTCAGAAGTAAGTTGGCCGCAGTGTTATCACTCATGGTTAT
GGCAGCACTGCATAATTCTCTTACTGTCATGCCATCCGTAAGATGCTTTTCTGTGACTGGTGAGTACTCA
ACCAAGTCATTCTGAGAATAGTGTATGCGGCGACCGAGTTGCTCTTGCCCGGCGTCAATACGGGATAATA
CCGCGCCACATAGCAGAACTTTAAAAGTGCTCATCATTGGAAAACGTTCTTCGGGGCGAAAACTCTCAAG
GATCTTACCGCTGTTGAGATCCAGTTCGATGTAACCCACTCGTGCACCCAACTGATCTTCAGCATCTTTT
ACTTTCACCAGCGTTTCTGGGTGAGCAAAAACAGGAAGGCAAAATGCCGCAAAAAAGGGAATAAGGGCGA
CACGGAAATGTTGAATACTCATACTCTTCCTTTTTCAATATTATTGAAGCATTTATCAGGGTTATTGTCT
CATGAGCGGATACATATTTGAATGTATTTAGAAAAATAAACAAATAGGGGTTCCGCGCACATTTCCCCGA
AAAGTGCCAC
