Features (pLannotate 1.2.2; 16 found; start..end, strand, type, name):
     30..458     -  rep_origin     f1 ori (sequence partly withheld): f1 bacteriophage origin of replication; arrow indicates direction of (+) strand synthesis
    463..618     -  CDS            lacZα (fragment): LacZα fragment of β-galactosidase; lacZ fragment
    626..644     +  promoter       T7 promoter: promoter for bacteriophage T7 RNA polymerase
    669..983     +  promoter       tight TRE promoter: Tet-responsive promoter PTight, consisting of seven tet operator sequences followed by the minimal CMV promoter
   1000..1545    +  CDS            SNAP-tag®: human O6-alkylguanine-DNA-alkyltransferase variant that forms covalent bonds with benzylguanine derivatives fast-reacting variant, optimized for mammalian expression
   1567..2155    +  misc_feature   WPRE: woodchuck hepatitis virus posttranscriptional regulatory element
   2210..2293    +  CDS            large T antigen (fragment): large T antigen from SV40 (simian virus 40)
   2316..2397    +  polyA_signal   SV40 poly(A) signal: SV40 polyadenylation signal
   2411..2429    -  promoter       T3 promoter: promoter for bacteriophage T3 RNA polymerase
   2474..2490    -  protein_bind   lac operator: The lac repressor binds to the lac operator to inhibit transcription in E. coli. This inhibition can be relieved by adding lactose or isopropyl-β-D-thiogalactopyranoside (IPTG). lac repressor encoded by lacI
   2498..2528    -  promoter       lac promoter: promoter for the E. coli lac operon
   2543..2564    -  protein_bind   CAP binding site: CAP binding activates transcription in the presence of cAMP. E. coli catabolite activator protein
   2577..2669    -  CDS            lacI (fragment): lac repressor; lacI; The lac repressor binds to the lac operator to inhibit transcription in E. coli. This inhibition can be relieved by adding lactose or isopropyl-β-D-thiogalactopyranoside (IPTG).
   2852..3440    -  rep_origin     ori: high-copy-number ColE1/pMB1/pBR322/pUC origin of replication
   3611..4471    -  CDS            AmpR: β-lactamase; bla; confers resistance to ampicillin, carbenicillin, and related antibiotics
   4472..4576    -  promoter       AmpR promoter: bla
>Addgene plasmid #104106 | pBS-TRE-SNAPf-WPRE | addgene full sequence | sequence record 213486 | Addgene NGS Result
CTAAATTGTAAGCGTTAATATTTTGTTAAAATTCGCGTTAAATTTTTGTTAAATCAGCTCATTTTTTAAC
CAATAGGCCGAAATCGGCAAAATCCCTTATAAATCAAAAGAATAGACCGAGATAGGGT
[37 nt withheld, positions 129-165]
AAAGAACGTGGACTCCAACGTCAAAGG
[49 nt withheld, positions 193-241]
T
[91 nt withheld, positions 243-333]
G
[124 nt withheld, positions 335-458]
CCCATTCGCCATTCAGGCTGCGCAACTGTTGGGAAGGGCGATCGGTGCGGGCCTCTTCGCTATTACGCCA
GCTGGCGAAAGGGGGATGTGCTGCAAGGCGATTAAGTTGGGTAACGCCAGGGTTTTCCCAGTCACGACGT
TGTAAAACGACGGCCAGTGAGCGCGCGTAATACGACTCACTATAGGGCGAATTGGCTTTCGTCTTCACTC
GAGTTTACTCCCTATCAGTGATAGAGAACGTATGTCGAGTTTACTCCCTATCAGTGATAGAGAACGATGT
CGAGTTTACTCCCTATCAGTGATAGAGAACGTATGTCGAGTTTACTCCCTATCAGTGATAGAGAACGTAT
GTCGAGTTTACTCCCTATCAGTGATAGAGAACGTATGTCGAGTTTATCCCTATCAGTGATAGAGAACGTA
TGTCGAGTTTACTCCCTATCAGTGATAGAGAACGTATGTCGAGGTAGGCGTGTACGGTGGGAGGCCTATA
TAAGCAGAGCTCGTTTAGTGAACCGTCAGATCGCCTGGAGAATTCGCCACCATGGACAAAGACTGCGAAA
TGAAGCGCACCACCCTGGATAGCCCTCTGGGCAAGCTGGAACTGTCTGGGTGCGAACAGGGCCTGCACCG
TATCATCTTCCTGGGCAAAGGAACATCTGCCGCCGACGCCGTGGAAGTGCCTGCCCCAGCCGCCGTGCTG
GGCGGACCAGAGCCACTGATGCAGGCCACCGCCTGGCTCAACGCCTACTTTCACCAGCCTGAGGCCATCG
AGGAGTTCCCTGTGCCAGCCCTGCACCACCCAGTGTTCCAGCAGGAGAGCTTTACCCGCCAGGTGCTGTG
GAAACTGCTGAAAGTGGTGAAGTTCGGAGAGGTCATCAGCTACAGCCACCTGGCCGCCCTGGCCGGCAAT
CCCGCCGCCACCGCCGCCGTGAAAACCGCCCTGAGCGGAAATCCCGTGCCCATTCTGATCCCCTGCCACC
GGGTGGTGCAGGGCGACCTGGACGTGGGGGGCTACGAGGGCGGGCTCGCCGTGAAAGAGTGGCTGCTGGC
CCACGAGGGCCACAGACTGGGCAAGCCTGGGCTGGGTTAGGCGGCCGCGCTTATCGATAATCAACCTCTG
GATTACAAAATTTGTGAAAGATTGACTGGTATTCTTAACTATGTTGCTCCTTTTACGCTATGTGGATACG
CTGCTTTAATGCCTTTGTATCATGCTATTGCTTCCCGTATGGCTTTCATTTTCTCCTCCTTGTATAAATC
CTGGTTGCTGTCTCTTTATGAGGAGTTGTGGCCCGTTGTCAGGCAACGTGGCGTGGTGTGCACTGTGTTT
GCTGACGCAACCCCCACTGGTTGGGGCATTGCCACCACCTGTCAGCTCCTTTCCGGGACTTTCGCTTTCC
CCCTCCCTATTGCCACGGCGGAACTCATCGCCGCCTGCCTTGCCCGCTGCTGGACAGGGGCTCGGCTGTT
GGGCACTGACAATTCCGTGGTGTTGTCGGGGAAATCATCGTCCTTTCCTTGGCTGCTCGCCTGTGTTGCC
ACCTGGATTCTGCGCGGGACGTCCTTCTGCTACGTCCCTTCGGCCCTCAATCCAGCGGACCTTCCTTCCC
GCGGCCTGCTGCCGGCTCTGCGGCCTCTTCCGCGTCTTCGCCTTCGCCCTCAGACGAGTCGGATCTCCCT
TTGGGCCGCCTCCCCGCATCGATACCGTCGACGCGGCCGCATCGATAAGCTTGTCGACGATATCTCTAGA
GGATCATAATCAGCCATACCACATTTGTAGAGGTTTTACTTGCTTTAAAAAACCTCCCACACCTCCCCCT
GAACCTGAAACATAAAATGAATGCAATTGTTGTTGTTAACTTGTTTATTGCAGCTTATAATGGTTACAAA
TAAAGCAATAGCATCACAAATTTCACAAATAAAGCATTTTTTTCACTGCCCAGCTTTTGTTCCCTTTAGT
GAGGGTTAATTGCGCGCTTGGCGTAATCATGGTCATAGCTGTTTCCTGTGTGAAATTGTTATCCGCTCAC
AATTCCACACAACATACGAGCCGGAAGCATAAAGTGTAAAGCCTGGGGTGCCTAATGAGTGAGCTAACTC
ACATTAATTGCGTTGCGCTCACTGCCCGCTTTCCAGTCGGGAAACCTGTCGTGCCAGCTGCATTAATGAA
TCGGCCAACGCGCGGGGAGAGGCGGTTTGCGTATTGGGCGCTCTTCCGCTTCCTCGCTCACTGACTCGCT
GCGCTCGGTCGTTCGGCTGCGGCGAGCGGTATCAGCTCACTCAAAGGCGGTAATACGGTTATCCACAGAA
TCAGGGGATAACGCAGGAAAGAACATGTGAGCAAAAGGCCAGCAAAAGGCCAGGAACCGTAAAAAGGCCG
CGTTGCTGGCGTTTTTCCATAGGCTCCGCCCCCCTGACGAGCATCACAAAAATCGACGCTCAAGTCAGAG
GTGGCGAAACCCGACAGGACTATAAAGATACCAGGCGTTTCCCCCTGGAAGCTCCCTCGTGCGCTCTCCT
GTTCCGACCCTGCCGCTTACCGGATACCTGTCCGCCTTTCTCCCTTCGGGAAGCGTGGCGCTTTCTCATA
GCTCACGCTGTAGGTATCTCAGTTCGGTGTAGGTCGTTCGCTCCAAGCTGGGCTGTGTGCACGAACCCCC
CGTTCAGCCCGACCGCTGCGCCTTATCCGGTAACTATCGTCTTGAGTCCAACCCGGTAAGACACGACTTA
TCGCCACTGGCAGCAGCCACTGGTAACAGGATTAGCAGAGCGAGGTATGTAGGCGGTGCTACAGAGTTCT
TGAAGTGGTGGCCTAACTACGGCTACACTAGAAGAACAGTATTTGGTATCTGCGCTCTGCTGAAGCCAGT
TACCTTCGGAAAAAGAGTTGGTAGCTCTTGATCCGGCAAACAAACCACCGCTGGTAGCGGTGGTTTTTTT
GTTTGCAAGCAGCAGATTACGCGCAGAAAAAAAGGATCTCAAGAAGATCCTTTGATCTTTTCTACGGGGT
CTGACGCTCAGTGGAACGAAAACTCACGTTAAGGGATTTTGGTCATGAGATTATCAAAAAGGATCTTCAC
CTAGATCCTTTTAAATTAAAAATGAAGTTTTAAATCAATCTAAAGTATATATGAGTAAACTTGGTCTGAC
AGTTACCAATGCTTAATCAGTGAGGCACCTATCTCAGCGATCTGTCTATTTCGTTCATCCATAGTTGCCT
GACTCCCCGTCGTGTAGATAACTACGATACGGGAGGGCTTACCATCTGGCCCCAGTGCTGCAATGATACC
GCGAGACCCACGCTCACCGGCTCCAGATTTATCAGCAATAAACCAGCCAGCCGGAAGGGCCGAGCGCAGA
AGTGGTCCTGCAACTTTATCCGCCTCCATCCAGTCTATTAATTGTTGCCGGGAAGCTAGAGTAAGTAGTT
CGCCAGTTAATAGTTTGCGCAACGTTGTTGCCATTGCTACAGGCATCGTGGTGTCACGCTCGTCGTTTGG
TATGGCTTCATTCAGCTCCGGTTCCCAACGATCAAGGCGAGTTACATGATCCCCCATGTTGTGCAAAAAA
GCGGTTAGCTCCTTCGGTCCTCCGATCGTTGTCAGAAGTAAGTTGGCCGCAGTGTTATCACTCATGGTTA
TGGCAGCACTGCATAATTCTCTTACTGTCATGCCATCCGTAAGATGCTTTTCTGTGACTGGTGAGTACTC
AACCAAGTCATTCTGAGAATAGTGTATGCGGCGACCGAGTTGCTCTTGCCCGGCGTCAATACGGGATAAT
ACCGCGCCACATAGCAGAACTTTAAAAGTGCTCATCATTGGAAAACGTTCTTCGGGGCGAAAACTCTCAA
GGATCTTACCGCTGTTGAGATCCAGTTCGATGTAACCCACTCGTGCACCCAACTGATCTTCAGCATCTTT
TACTTTCACCAGCGTTTCTGGGTGAGCAAAAACAGGAAGGCAAAATGCCGCAAAAAAGGGAATAAGGGCG
ACACGGAAATGTTGAATACTCATACTCTTCCTTTTTCAATATTATTGAAGCATTTATCAGGGTTATTGTC
TCATGAGCGGATACATATTTGAATGTATTTAGAAAAATAAACAAATAGGGGTTCCGCGCACATTTCCCCG
AAAAGTGCCAC
